Addgene plasmid #219004: SFFV-NR1H2-Brd 21
Purpose: Transcription factor NR1H2 with a specific barcode assigned.
Depositing lab: Filipe Pereira. Depositing organization: Center for Neuroscience and Cell Biology, University of Coimbra. Publication: A combinatorial transcription factor screening platform for immune cell reprogramming. Kurochkin I, Altman AR, Caiado I, Pertiga-Cabral D, Halitzki E, Minaeva M, Zimmermannova O, Henriques-Oliveira L, Klein D, Nair M, Oliveira D, Cajal LR, Knittel R, Feick C, Ringner M, Martin M, Cirovic B, Pires CF, Rosa FF, Sitnicka E, Theis FJ, Pereira CF. Cell Syst. 2026 Jan 21;17(1):101457. doi: 10.1016/j.cels.2025.101457. Epub 2026 Jan 14. PubMed 41539305.
Backbone
  Vector backbone: SFFV-MCS
  Backbone size w/o insert (bp): 6638
  Vector type: Lentiviral
Growth in bacteria
  Bacterial resistance: Ampicillin, 100 μg/mL
  Growth temperature: 37°C
  Growth strain: NEB Stable
  Copy number: High Copy
Gene/Insert
  Gene/Insert name: NR1H2
  Species: H. sapiens (human)
  Insert size (bp): 1386
  Entrez Gene: NR1H2 (a.k.a. LXR-b, LXRB, NER, NER-I, RIP15, UNR)
  Promoter: The spleen focus-forming virus (SFFV) promoter
  Cloning method: Restriction Enzyme; 5′ cloning site Bsp119I (not destroyed); 3′ cloning site BstHI (not destroyed)
Terms and licenses: Academic/Nonprofit Terms; Industry Terms: Not Available to Industry
Depositor comments: Barcode sequence cloned into XbaI restriction site. Design of plasmid is as follows: SFFV-[TF sequence]-WPRE-[Barcode sequence].
How to cite: SFFV-NR1H2-Brd 21 was a gift from Filipe Pereira (Addgene plasmid # 219004 ; http://n2t.net/addgene:219004 ; RRID:Addgene_219004)
