[The description below was written by a language model from this plasmid's Addgene catalogue record and pLannotate feature annotations shown in this document.]
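Description:
SFFV-NR1H2-Brd 21 is a third-generation-style, self-inactivating HIV-1 lentiviral transfer plasmid built on the SFFV-MCS backbone and carrying the human nuclear receptor NR1H2 (liver X receptor beta, LXRβ). It is propagated in E. coli through a high-copy ColE1/pUC-type origin with ampicillin selection (AmpR); an f1 origin and remnants of a pBluescript-type backbone (lac promoter/operator, lacZα fragment, T3 and T7 promoters) are also annotated. The full sequence record is about 8.0 kb, consistent with the stated backbone and insert sizes.

The viral portion begins with an RSV promoter fused to a truncated 5' LTR, which drives Tat-independent production of the genomic RNA in packaging cells. This is followed by the Ψ packaging signal with a gag fragment, the RRE for Rev-dependent nuclear export, and the cPPT/CTS, which aids nuclear import of the reverse-transcribed genome. The internal spleen focus-forming virus (SFFV) promoter, which is typically strong in haematopoietic cells, drives the NR1H2 coding sequence, cloned between flanking multiple cloning site remnants. A WPRE downstream enhances transcript stability and expression, and the cassette ends in a ΔU3 3' LTR and an SV40 poly(A) signal. No fluorescent reporter or mammalian selection marker is annotated.

According to the depositor, a construct-specific barcode is cloned into an XbaI site after the WPRE, giving the layout SFFV–TF–WPRE–barcode; the barcode itself is not annotated in the feature table. Placed there, it should be carried on the SFFV-driven transcript, allowing the delivered factor to be identified. The plasmid belongs to a barcoded transcription factor collection used for combinatorial screening in immune cell reprogramming.
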