Features (pLannotate 1.2.2; 29 found; start..end, strand, type, name):
     94..112     -  promoter       T7 promoter: promoter for bacteriophage T7 RNA polymerase
    120..275     +  CDS            lacZα (fragment): LacZα fragment of β-galactosidase; lacZ fragment
    280..708     +  rep_origin     f1 ori (sequence partly withheld): f1 bacteriophage origin of replication; arrow indicates direction of (+) strand synthesis
    761..865     +  promoter       AmpR promoter: bla
    866..1726    +  CDS            AmpR: β-lactamase; bla; confers resistance to ampicillin, carbenicillin, and related antibiotics
   1897..2485    +  rep_origin     ori: high-copy-number ColE1/pMB1/pBR322/pUC origin of replication
   2668..2760    +  CDS            lacI (fragment): lac repressor; lacI; The lac repressor binds to the lac operator to inhibit transcription in E. coli. This inhibition can be relieved by adding lactose or isopropyl-β-D-thiogalactopyranoside (IPTG).
   2773..2794    +  protein_bind   CAP binding site: CAP binding activates transcription in the presence of cAMP. E. coli catabolite activator protein
   2809..2839    +  promoter       lac promoter: promoter for the E. coli lac operon
   2847..2863    +  protein_bind   lac operator: The lac repressor binds to the lac operator to inhibit transcription in E. coli. This inhibition can be relieved by adding lactose or isopropyl-β-D-thiogalactopyranoside (IPTG). lac repressor encoded by lacI
   2908..2926    +  promoter       T3 promoter: promoter for bacteriophage T3 RNA polymerase
   2954..3180    +  promoter       RSV promoter: Rous sarcoma virus enhancer/promoter
   3181..3361    +  LTR            5' LTR (truncated): truncated 5' long terminal repeat (LTR) from HIV-1
   3408..3533    +  misc_feature   HIV-1 Ψ: packaging signal of human immunodeficiency virus type 1
   3517..3880    +  CDS            HIV-1 gag (fragment): gag protein from human immunodeficiency virus 1; gag
   4026..4259    +  misc_feature   RRE: The Rev response element (RRE) of HIV-1 allows for Rev-dependent mRNA export from the nucleus to the cytoplasm.
   4636..4736    +  CDS            Rev (fragment): human immunodeficiency virus 1 (HIV-1) Rev protein; rev; enhances nuclear export of unspliced and incompletely spliced viral mRNAs
   4755..4872    +  misc_feature   cPPT/CTS: central polypurine tract and central termination sequence of HIV-1
   4906..5307    +  promoter       SFFV promoter: spleen focus-forming virus long terminal repeat (LTR) promoter
   5317..5340    +  misc_feature   MCS (fragment): pBluescript multiple cloning site
   5365..6747    +  CDS            NR1H2: NR1H2_HUMAN - Also known as LXRB, NER, UNR. Experimental evidence at protein level: Swiss-Prot protein existence level 1. Nuclear receptor that exhibits a ligand-dependent transcriptional activation activity (PubMed:25661920). Binds preferentially to double-stranded oligonucleotide direct repeats having the consensus half-site sequence 5'-AGGTCA-3' and 4-nt spacing (DR-4). Regulates cholesterol uptake through MYLIP-dependent ubiquitination of LDLR, VLDLR and LRP8; DLDLR and LRP8. Interplays functionally with RORA for the regulation of genes involved in liver metabolism (By similarity). Induces
   6758..6783    +  misc_feature   MCS (fragment): pBluescript multiple cloning site
   6783..6842    +  CDS            S (fragment): HBSAG_WHV6 - Experimental evidence at transcript level: Swiss-Prot protein existence level 2. The middle envelope protein plays an important role in the budding of the virion. It is involved in the induction of budding in a nucleocapsid independent way. In this process the majority of envelope proteins bud to form subviral lipoprotein particles of 22 nm of diameter that do not contain a nucleocapsid (By similarity). From Woodchuck hepatitis B virus (isolate w64/pWS23) (WHV).
   6974..7377    +  misc_feature   WPRE: woodchuck hepatitis virus posttranscriptional regulatory element
   7435..7494    +  CDS            nef (fragment): NEF_HV1Z2 - Experimental evidence at protein level: Swiss-Prot protein existence level 1. Extracellular Nef protein targets CD4(+) T-lymphocytes for apoptosis by interacting with CXCR4 surface receptors. From Human immunodeficiency virus type 1 group M subtype D (isolate Z2/CDC-Z34) (HIV-1).
   7496..7729    +  LTR            3' LTR (ΔU3): self-inactivating 3' long terminal repeat (LTR) from HIV-1
   7801..7922    +  polyA_signal   SV40 poly(A) signal: SV40 polyadenylation signal
   7941..7962    +  rep_origin     SV40 ori (fragment): SV40 origin of replication
   7962..73      +  rep_origin     SV40 ori (across the origin): SV40 origin of replication
>Addgene plasmid #219004 | SFFV-NR1H2-Brd 21 | addgene full sequence | sequence record 448856 | Addgene NGS Result
ATTTATGCAGAGGCCGAGGCCGCCTCGGCCTCTGAGCTATTCCAGAAGTAGTGAGGAGGCTTTTTTGGAG
GCCTAGGGACGTACCCAATTCGCCCTATAGTGAGTCGTATTACGCGCGCTCACTGGCCGTCGTTTTACAA
CGTCGTGACTGGGAAAACCCTGGCGTTACCCAACTTAATCGCCTTGCAGCACATCCCCCTTTCGCCAGCT
GGCGTAATAGCGAAGAGGCCCGCACCGATCGCCCTTCCCAACAGTTGCGCAGCCTGAATGGCGAATGGG
[124 nt withheld, positions 280-403]
C
[91 nt withheld, positions 405-495]
A
[49 nt withheld, positions 497-545]
CCTTTGACGTTGGAGTCCACGTTCTTT
[37 nt withheld, positions 573-609]
ACCCTATCTCGGTCTATTCTTTTGATTTATAAGGGATTTTGCCGATTTCGGCCTATTGGTTAAAAAATGA
GCTGATTTAACAAAAATTTAACGCGAATTTTAACAAAATATTAACGCTTACAATTTAGGTGGCACTTTTC
GGGGAAATGTGCGCGGAACCCCTATTTGTTTATTTTTCTAAATACATTCAAATATGTATCCGCTCATGAG
ACAATAACCCTGATAAATGCTTCAATAATATTGAAAAAGGAAGAGTATGAGTATTCAACATTTCCGTGTC
GCCCTTATTCCCTTTTTTGCGGCATTTTGCCTTCCTGTTTTTGCTCACCCAGAAACGCTGGTGAAAGTAA
AAGATGCTGAAGATCAGTTGGGTGCACGAGTGGGTTACATCGAACTGGATCTCAACAGCGGTAAGATCCT
TGAGAGTTTTCGCCCCGAAGAACGTTTTCCAATGATGAGCACTTTTAAAGTTCTGCTATGTGGCGCGGTA
TTATCCCGTATTGACGCCGGGCAAGAGCAACTCGGTCGCCGCATACACTATTCTCAGAATGACTTGGTTG
AGTACTCACCAGTCACAGAAAAGCATCTTACGGATGGCATGACAGTAAGAGAATTATGCAGTGCTGCCAT
AACCATGAGTGATAACACTGCGGCCAACTTACTTCTGACAACGATCGGAGGACCGAAGGAGCTAACCGCT
TTTTTGCACAACATGGGGGATCATGTAACTCGCCTTGATCGTTGGGAACCGGAGCTGAATGAAGCCATAC
CAAACGACGAGCGTGACACCACGATGCCTGTAGCAATGGCAACAACGTTGCGCAAACTATTAACTGGCGA
ACTACTTACTCTAGCTTCCCGGCAACAATTAATAGACTGGATGGAGGCGGATAAAGTTGCAGGACCACTT
CTGCGCTCGGCCCTTCCGGCTGGCTGGTTTATTGCTGATAAATCTGGAGCCGGTGAGCGTGGGTCTCGCG
GTATCATTGCAGCACTGGGGCCAGATGGTAAGCCCTCCCGTATCGTAGTTATCTACACGACGGGGAGTCA
GGCAACTATGGATGAACGAAATAGACAGATCGCTGAGATAGGTGCCTCACTGATTAAGCATTGGTAACTG
TCAGACCAAGTTTACTCATATATACTTTAGATTGATTTAAAACTTCATTTTTAATTTAAAAGGATCTAGG
TGAAGATCCTTTTTGATAATCTCATGACCAAAATCCCTTAACGTGAGTTTTCGTTCCACTGAGCGTCAGA
CCCCGTAGAAAAGATCAAAGGATCTTCTTGAGATCCTTTTTTTCTGCGCGTAATCTGCTGCTTGCAAACA
AAAAAACCACCGCTACCAGCGGTGGTTTGTTTGCCGGATCAAGAGCTACCAACTCTTTTTCCGAAGGTAA
CTGGCTTCAGCAGAGCGCAGATACCAAATACTGTTCTTCTAGTGTAGCCGTAGTTAGGCCACCACTTCAA
GAACTCTGTAGCACCGCCTACATACCTCGCTCTGCTAATCCTGTTACCAGTGGCTGCTGCCAGTGGCGAT
AAGTCGTGTCTTACCGGGTTGGACTCAAGACGATAGTTACCGGATAAGGCGCAGCGGTCGGGCTGAACGG
GGGGTTCGTGCACACAGCCCAGCTTGGAGCGAACGACCTACACCGAACTGAGATACCTACAGCGTGAGCT
ATGAGAAAGCGCCACGCTTCCCGAAGGGAGAAAGGCGGACAGGTATCCGGTAAGCGGCAGGGTCGGAACA
GGAGAGCGCACGAGGGAGCTTCCAGGGGGAAACGCCTGGTATCTTTATAGTCCTGTCGGGTTTCGCCACC
TCTGACTTGAGCGTCGATTTTTGTGATGCTCGTCAGGGGGGCGGAGCCTATGGAAAAACGCCAGCAACGC
GGCCTTTTTACGGTTCCTGGCCTTTTGCTGGCCTTTTGCTCACATGTTCTTTCCTGCGTTATCCCCTGAT
TCTGTGGATAACCGTATTACCGCCTTTGAGTGAGCTGATACCGCTCGCCGCAGCCGAACGACCGAGCGCA
GCGAGTCAGTGAGCGAGGAAGCGGAAGAGCGCCCAATACGCAAACCGCCTCTCCCCGCGCGTTGGCCGAT
TCATTAATGCAGCTGGCACGACAGGTTTCCCGACTGGAAAGCGGGCAGTGAGCGCAACGCAATTAATGTG
AGTTAGCTCACTCATTAGGCACCCCAGGCTTTACACTTTATGCTTCCGGCTCGTATGTTGTGTGGAATTG
TGAGCGGATAACAATTTCACACAGGAAACAGCTATGACCATGATTACGCCAAGCGCGCAATTAACCCTCA
CTAAAGGGAACAAAAGCTGGAGCTGCAAGCTTAATGTAGTCTTATGCAATACTCTTGTAGTCTTGCAACA
TGGTAACGATGAGTTAGCAACATGCCTTACAAGGAGAGAAAAAGCACCGTGCATGCCGATTGGTGGAAGT
AAGGTGGTACGATCGTGCCTTATTAGGAAGGCAACAGACGGGTCTGACATGGATTGGACGAACCACTGAA
TTGCCGCATTGCAGAGATATTGTATTTAAGTGCCTAGCTCGATACATAAACGGGTCTCTCTGGTTAGACC
AGATCTGAGCCTGGGAGCTCTCTGGCTAACTAGGGAACCCACTGCTTAAGCCTCAATAAAGCTTGCCTTG
AGTGCTTCAAGTAGTGTGTGCCCGTCTGTTGTGTGACTCTGGTAACTAGAGATCCCTCAGACCCTTTTAG
TCAGTGTGGAAAATCTCTAGCAGTGGCGCCCGAACAGGGACTTGAAAGCGAAAGGGAAACCAGAGGAGCT
CTCTCGACGCAGGACTCGGCTTGCTGAAGCGCGCACGGCAAGAGGCGAGGGGCGGCGACTGGTGAGTACG
CCAAAAATTTTGACTAGCGGAGGCTAGAAGGAGAGAGATGGGTGCGAGAGCGTCAGTATTAAGCGGGGGA
GAATTAGATCGCGATGGGAAAAAATTCGGTTAAGGCCAGGGGGAAAGAAAAAATATAAATTAAAACATAT
AGTATGGGCAAGCAGGGAGCTAGAACGATTCGCAGTTAATCCTGGCCTGTTAGAAACATCAGAAGGCTGT
AGACAAATACTGGGACAGCTACAACCATCCCTTCAGACAGGATCAGAAGAACTTAGATCATTATATAATA
CAGTAGCAACCCTCTATTGTGTGCATCAAAGGATAGAGATAAAAGACACCAAGGAAGCTTTAGACAAGAT
AGAGGAAGAGCAAAACAAAAGTAAGACCACCGCACAGCAAGCGGCCGCTGATCTTCAGACCTGGAGGAGG
AGATATGAGGGACAATTGGAGAAGTGAATTATATAAATATAAAGTAGTAAAAATTGAACCATTAGGAGTA
GCACCCACCAAGGCAAAGAGAAGAGTGGTGCAGAGAGAAAAAAGAGCAGTGGGAATAGGAGCTTTGTTCC
TTGGGTTCTTGGGAGCAGCAGGAAGCACTATGGGCGCAGCGTCAATGACGCTGACGGTACAGGCCAGACA
ATTATTGTCTGGTATAGTGCAGCAGCAGAACAATTTGCTGAGGGCTATTGAGGCGCAACAGCATCTGTTG
CAACTCACAGTCTGGGGCATCAAGCAGCTCCAGGCAAGAATCCTGGCTGTGGAAAGATACCTAAAGGATC
AACAGCTCCTGGGGATTTGGGGTTGCTCTGGAAAACTCATTTGCACCACTGCTGTGCCTTGGAATGCTAG
TTGGAGTAATAAATCTCTGGAACAGATTTGGAATCACACGACCTGGATGGAGTGGGACAGAGAAATTAAC
AATTACACAAGCTTAATACACTCCTTAATTGAAGAATCGCAAAACCAGCAAGAAAAGAATGAACAAGAAT
TATTGGAATTAGATAAATGGGCAAGTTTGTGGAATTGGTTTAACATAACAAATTGGCTGTGGTATATAAA
ATTATTCATAATGATAGTAGGAGGCTTGGTAGGTTTAAGAATAGTTTTTGCTGTACTTTCTATAGTGAAT
AGAGTTAGGCAGGGATATTCACCATTATCGTTTCAGACCCACCTCCCAACCCCGAGGGGACCCGACAGGC
CCGAAGGAATAGAAGAAGAAGGTGGAGAGAGAGACAGAGACAGATCCATTCGATTAGTGAACGGATCTCG
ACGGTATCGGTTAACTTTTAAAAGAAAAGGGGGGATTGGGGGGTACAGTGCAGGGGAAAGAATAGTAGAC
ATAATAGCAACAGACATACAAACTAAAGAATTACAAAAACAAATTACAAAAATTCAAAATTTTATCGATC
ACGAGACTAGCCTCGAGCTGGCTGCAGTAACGCCATTTTGCAAGGCATGGAAAAATACCAAACCAAGAAT
AGAGAAGTTCAGATCAAGGGCGGGTACATGAAAATAGCTAACGTTGGGCCAAACAGGATATCTGCGGTGA
GCAGTTTCGGCCCCGGCCCGGGGCCAAGAACAGATGGTCACCGCAGTTTCGGCCCCGGCCCGAGGCCAAG
AACAGATGGTCCCCAGATATGGCCCAACCCTCAGCAGTTTCTTAAGACCCATCAGATGTTTCCAGGCTCC
CCCAAGGACCTGAAATGACCCTGCGCCTTATTTGAATTAACCAATCAGCCTGCTTCTCGCTTCTGTTCGC
GCGCTTCTGCTTCCCGAGCTCTATAAAAGAGCTCACAACCCCTCACTCGGCGCGCCAGTCCTCCGACAGA
CTGAGTCGGCCGGTCGAATCAAGCTTATCGATACCGTCGACGGATCCGCTAGCCCGCGGTTCGAAATGTC
CTCTCCTACCACGAGTTCCCTGGATACCCCCCTGCCTGGAAATGGCCCCCCTCAGCCTGGCGCCCCTTCT
TCTTCACCCACTGTAAAGGAGGAGGGTCCGGAGCCGTGGCCCGGGGGTCCGGACCCTGATGTCCCAGGCA
CTGATGAGGCCAGCTCAGCCTGCAGCACAGACTGGGTCATCCCAGATCCCGAAGAGGAACCAGAGCGCAA
GCGAAAGAAGGGCCCAGCCCCGAAGATGCTGGGCCACGAGCTTTGCCGTGTCTGTGGGGACAAGGCCTCC
GGCTTCCACTACAACGTGCTCAGCTGCGAAGGCTGCAAGGGCTTCTTCCGGCGCAGTGTGGTCCGTGGTG
GGGCCAGGCGCTATGCCTGCCGGGGTGGCGGAACCTGCCAGATGGACGCTTTCATGCGGCGCAAGTGCCA
GCAGTGCCGGCTGCGCAAGTGCAAGGAGGCAGGGATGAGGGAGCAGTGCGTCCTTTCTGAAGAACAGATC
CGGAAGAAGAAGATTCGGAAACAGCAGCAGCAGGAGTCACAGTCACAGTCGCAGTCACCTGTGGGGCCGC
AGGGCAGCAGCAGCTCAGCCTCTGGGCCTGGGGCTTCCCCTGGTGGATCTGAGGCAGGCAGCCAGGGCTC
CGGGGAAGGCGAGGGTGTCCAGCTAACAGCGGCTCAAGAACTAATGATCCAGCAGTTGGTGGCGGCCCAA
CTGCAGTGCAACAAACGCTCCTTCTCCGACCAGCCCAAAGTCACGCCCTGGCCCCTGGGCGCAGACCCCC
AGTCCCGAGATGCCCGCCAGCAACGCTTTGCCCACTTCACGGAGCTGGCCATCATCTCAGTCCAGGAGAT
CGTGGACTTCGCTAAGCAAGTGCCTGGTTTCCTGCAGCTGGGCCGGGAGGACCAGATCGCCCTCCTGAAG
GCATCCACTATCGAGATCATGCTGCTAGAGACAGCCAGGCGCTACAACCACGAGACAGAGTGTATCACCT
TCTTGAAGGACTTCACCTACAGCAAGGACGACTTCCACCGTGCAGGCCTGCAGGTGGAGTTCATCAACCC
CATCTTCGAGTTCTCGCGGGCCATGCGGCGGCTGGGCCTGGACGACGCTGAGTACGCCCTGCTCATCGCC
ATCAACATCTTCTCGGCCGACCGGCCCAACGTGCAGGAGCCGGGCCGCGTGGAGGCGTTGCAGCAGCCCT
ACGTGGAGGCGCTGCTGTCCTACACGCGCATCAAGAGGCCGCAGGACCAGCTGCGCTTCCCGCGCATGCT
CATGAAGCTGGTGAGCCTGCGCACGCTGAGCTCTGTGCACTCGGAGCAGGTCTTCGCCTTGCGGCTCCAG
GACAAGAAGCTGCCGCCTCTGCTGTCGGAGATCTGGGACGTCCACGAGTGAACCGGTCGGATCCCCCGGG
CTGCAGGAATTCGAGCATCTTACCGCCATTTATTCCCATATTTGTTCTGTTTTTCTTGATTTGGGTATAC
ATTTAAATGTTAATAAAACAAAATGGTGGGGCAATCATTTACATTTTTAGGGATATGTAATTACTAGTTC
AGGTGTATTGCCACAAGACAAACATGTTAAGAAACTTTCCCGTTATTTACGCTCTGTTCCTGTTAATCAA
CCTCTGGATTACAAAATTTGTGAAAGATTGACTGATATTCTTAACTATGTTGCTCCTTTTACGCTGTGTG
GATATGCTGCTTTAATGCCTCTGTATCATGCTATTGCTTCCCGTACGGCTTTCGTTTTCTCCTCCTTGTA
TAAATCCTGGTTGCTGTCTCTTTATGAGGAGTTGTGGCCCGTTGTCCGTCAACGTGGCGTGGTGTGCTCT
GTGTTTGCTGACGCAACCCCCACTGGCTGGGGCATTGCCACCACCTGTCAACTCCTTTCTGGGACTTTCG
CTTTCCCCCTCCCGATCGCCACGGCAGAACTCATCGCCGCCTGCCTTGCCCGCTGCTGGACAGGGGCTAG
GTTGCTGGGCACTGATAATTCCGTGGTGTTGTCGGGGAAGCTGACGTCCTTTGCAATTCGATATCAAGCT
GTACCTTCTAGATGTACATCGATTTGAGCGCTTCTAGACCAATGACTTACAAGGCAGCTGTAGATCTTAG
CCACTTTTTAAAAGAAAAGGGGGGACTGGAAGGGCTAATTCACTCCCAACGAAGACAAGATCTGCTTTTT
GCTTGTACTGGGTCTCTCTGGTTAGACCAGATCTGAGCCTGGGAGCTCTCTGGCTAACTAGGGAACCCAC
TGCTTAAGCCTCAATAAAGCTTGCCTTGAGTGCTTCAAGTAGTGTGTGCCCGTCTGTTGTGTGACTCTGG
TAACTAGAGATCCCTCAGACCCTTTTAGTCAGTGTGGAAAATCTCTAGCAGTAGTAGTTCATGTCATCTT
ATTATTCAGTATTTATAACTTGCAAAGAAATGAATATCAGAGAGTGAGAGGAACTTGTTTATTGCAGCTT
ATAATGGTTACAAATAAAGCAATAGCATCACAAATTTCACAAATAAAGCATTTTTTTCACTGCATTCTAG
TTGTGGTTTGTCCAAACTCATCAATGTATCTTATCATGTCTGGCTCTAGCTATCCCGCCCCTAACTCCGC
CCATCCCGCCCCTAACTCCGCCCAGTTCCGCCCATTCTCCGCCCCATGGCTGACTAATTTTTTTT
