>Addgene plasmid #219004 | SFFV-NR1H2-Brd 21 | depositor partial sequence | sequence record 427492 | TF ORF
ATGTCCTCTCCTACCACGAGTTCCCTGGATACCCCCCTGCCTGGAAATGGCCCCCCTCAGCCTGGCGCCC
CTTCTTCTTCACCCACTGTAAAGGAGGAGGGTCCGGAGCCGTGGCCCGGGGGTCCGGACCCTGATGTCCC
AGGCACTGATGAGGCCAGCTCAGCCTGCAGCACAGACTGGGTCATCCCAGATCCCGAAGAGGAACCAGAG
CGCAAGCGAAAGAAGGGCCCAGCCCCGAAGATGCTGGGCCACGAGCTTTGCCGTGTCTGTGGGGACAAGG
CCTCCGGCTTCCACTACAACGTGCTCAGCTGCGAAGGCTGCAAGGGCTTCTTCCGGCGCAGTGTGGTCCG
TGGTGGGGCCAGGCGCTATGCCTGCCGGGGTGGCGGAACCTGCCAGATGGACGCTTTCATGCGGCGCAAG
TGCCAGCAGTGCCGGCTGCGCAAGTGCAAGGAGGCAGGGATGAGGGAGCAGTGCGTCCTTTCTGAAGAAC
AGATCCGGAAGAAGAAGATTCGGAAACAGCAGCAGCAGGAGTCACAGTCACAGTCGCAGTCACCTGTGGG
GCCGCAGGGCAGCAGCAGCTCAGCCTCTGGGCCTGGGGCTTCCCCTGGTGGATCTGAGGCAGGCAGCCAG
GGCTCCGGGGAAGGCGAGGGTGTCCAGCTAACAGCGGCTCAAGAACTAATGATCCAGCAGTTGGTGGCGG
CCCAACTGCAGTGCAACAAACGCTCCTTCTCCGACCAGCCCAAAGTCACGCCCTGGCCCCTGGGCGCAGA
CCCCCAGTCCCGAGATGCCCGCCAGCAACGCTTTGCCCACTTCACGGAGCTGGCCATCATCTCAGTCCAG
GAGATCGTGGACTTCGCTAAGCAAGTGCCTGGTTTCCTGCAGCTGGGCCGGGAGGACCAGATCGCCCTCC
TGAAGGCATCCACTATCGAGATCATGCTGCTAGAGACAGCCAGGCGCTACAACCACGAGACAGAGTGTAT
CACCTTCTTGAAGGACTTCACCTACAGCAAGGACGACTTCCACCGTGCAGGCCTGCAGGTGGAGTTCATC
AACCCCATCTTCGAGTTCTCGCGGGCCATGCGGCGGCTGGGCCTGGACGACGCTGAGTACGCCCTGCTCA
TCGCCATCAACATCTTCTCGGCCGACCGGCCCAACGTGCAGGAGCCGGGCCGCGTGGAGGCGTTGCAGCA
GCCCTACGTGGAGGCGCTGCTGTCCTACACGCGCATCAAGAGGCCGCAGGACCAGCTGCGCTTCCCGCGC
ATGCTCATGAAGCTGGTGAGCCTGCGCACGCTGAGCTCTGTGCACTCGGAGCAGGTCTTCGCCTTGCGGC
TCCAGGACAAGAAGCTGCCGCCTCTGCTGTCGGAGATCTGGGACGTCCACGAGTGA
