>Addgene plasmid #219004 | SFFV-NR1H2-Brd 21 | depositor partial sequence | sequence record 427493 | Barcode sequence
TGTACATCGATTTGAGCGCT
